Addgene plasmid #99526: pKan-PCUP1-AID*(N)-9myc
Purpose: N-terminal AID*-9myc degron cassette with CUP1 promoter and KanR marker for S. cerevisiae
Depositing lab: Helle Ulrich. Depositing organization: Cancer Research UK. Publication: An expanded tool kit for the auxin-inducible degron system in budding yeast. Morawska M, Ulrich HD. Yeast. 2013 Sep;30(9):341-51. doi: 10.1002/yea.2967. Epub 2013 Jul 23. PubMed 23836714.
Backbone
  Vector backbone: pRS306 derivative
  Vector type: PCR template for yeast tagging cassette
  Selectable markers: Neomycin (select with G418)
Growth in bacteria
  Bacterial resistance: Ampicillin, 100 μg/mL
  Growth temperature: 37°C
  Growth strain: DH5alpha
  Copy number: High Copy
Gene/Insert
  Gene/Insert name: IAA17(71-116) (alt names: AID (Auxin-inducible degron); AXR3)
  Species: A. thaliana (mustard weed)
  Entrez Gene: AXR3 (a.k.a. AT1G04250, AUXIN RESISTANT 3, AtIAA17, F19P19.31, F19P19_31, IAA17, indole-3-acetic acid inducible 17)
  Promoter: CUP1
  Tag / fusion protein: 9xMyc (C terminal on insert)
  Cloning method: Restriction Enzyme; 5′ cloning site Unknown (unknown if destroyed); 3′ cloning site Unknown (unknown if destroyed)
  Sequencing primers: 5′ CGTACGCTGCAGGTCGAC; 3′ GCTGGTACCGAGCTCTGG
Resource information
  A portion of this plasmid was derived from a plasmid made by: The parent vector encoding AID was a kind gift from Masato Kanemaki (National Institute of Genetics, Mishima, Japan).
Terms and licenses: Academic/Nonprofit Terms; Industry Terms: Not Available to Industry
How to cite: pKan-PCUP1-AID*(N)-9myc was a gift from Helle Ulrich (Addgene plasmid # 99526 ; http://n2t.net/addgene:99526 ; RRID:Addgene_99526)
