[The description below was written by a language model from this plasmid's Addgene catalogue record and pLannotate feature annotations shown in this document.]
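Description:
pKan-PCUP1-AID*(N)-9myc is a pRS306-derived plasmid that serves as a PCR template for building N-terminal auxin-inducible degron fusions in Saccharomyces cerevisiae, rather than as an expression vector in its own right. It is maintained in E. coli through a high-copy ColE1/pUC-type origin with ampicillin resistance. It retains backbone elements typical of the pRS/pBluescript lineage: an f1 origin, a lacZα fragment with lac promoter/operator, flanking T7 and T3 promoters, and the yeast URA3 marker with its own promoter. No yeast replication origin is annotated, consistent with an integrative backbone.

The functional cassette reads in one direction: a kanMX marker conferring G418 resistance in yeast, then the copper-regulated CUP1 promoter, then a short degron from Arabidopsis thaliana IAA17/AXR3 (residues 71–116, called AID*), followed by a tandem Myc epitope array. The annotation tool matches this array as a fragment of a 13xMyc reference, while the catalogue describes it as 9xMyc. The arrangement suits amplification of the whole unit with primers carrying homology to a target locus and integration just upstream of a gene's coding sequence. This would replace the native promoter with CUP1 and fuse AID*-9myc to the protein's N-terminus, with G418 selecting integrants. In cells expressing the auxin receptor F-box protein TIR1, which this plasmid does not supply, auxin addition triggers degradation of the tagged protein. Copper levels tune its expression and the Myc tags allow immunodetection.

The two sequence records, one from the depositor and one from repository sequencing, differ by three nucleotides in length and in their start coordinates, but show the same features in the same order.
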