Features (pLannotate 1.2.2; 22 found; start..end, strand, type, name):
    137..184     +  misc_feature   bom (fragment): basis of mobility region from pBR322
    195..410     +  promoter       URA3 promoter: S. cerevisiae URA3
    411..1214    +  CDS            URA3: orotidine-5'-phosphate decarboxylase, required for uracil biosynthesis; S. cerevisiae URA3; yeast auxotrophic marker, counterselectable with 5-fluoroorotic acid (5-FOA)
   1293..1342    +  misc_feature   bom (fragment): basis of mobility region from pBR322
   1343..1798    -  rep_origin     f1 ori (sequence partly withheld): f1 bacteriophage origin of replication; arrow indicates direction of (+) strand synthesis
   1806..1963    -  CDS            lacZα (fragment): LacZα fragment of β-galactosidase; lacZ fragment
   1966..1984    +  promoter       T7 promoter: promoter for bacteriophage T7 RNA polymerase
   1993..2016    +  misc_feature   MCS (fragment): pBluescript multiple cloning site
   2119..3475    +  gene           kanMX: yeast selectable marker conferring kanamycin resistance (Wach et al., 1994)
   3519..3546    +  misc_feature   MCS (fragment): pBluescript multiple cloning site
   3708..3942    +  promoter       CUP1 promoter: S. cerevisiae CUP1; inducible metallothionein promoter, regulated by Cu2+
   3983..4120    +  CDS            mini-AID (fragment): minimal degron from the auxin-responsive IAA17 protein of Arabidopsis thaliana (Kubota et al., 2013) acts as an auxin-inducible degron (AID) in the presence of TIR1
   4133..4483    +  CDS            13xMyc (fragment): 13 tandem Myc epitope tags
   4583..4601    -  promoter       T3 promoter: promoter for bacteriophage T3 RNA polymerase
   4646..4662    -  protein_bind   lac operator: The lac repressor binds to the lac operator to inhibit transcription in E. coli. This inhibition can be relieved by adding lactose or isopropyl-β-D-thiogalactopyranoside (IPTG). lac repressor encoded by lacI
   4670..4700    -  promoter       lac promoter: promoter for the E. coli lac operon
   4715..4736    -  protein_bind   CAP binding site: CAP binding activates transcription in the presence of cAMP. E. coli catabolite activator protein
   4749..4841    -  CDS            lacI (fragment): lac repressor; lacI; The lac repressor binds to the lac operator to inhibit transcription in E. coli. This inhibition can be relieved by adding lactose or isopropyl-β-D-thiogalactopyranoside (IPTG).
   5024..5612    -  rep_origin     ori: high-copy-number ColE1/pMB1/pBR322/pUC origin of replication
   5783..6643    -  CDS            AmpR: β-lactamase; bla; confers resistance to ampicillin, carbenicillin, and related antibiotics
   6644..6748    -  promoter       AmpR promoter: bla
   6843..35      +  CDS            rop (fragment) (across the origin): Rop protein, which maintains plasmids at low copy number; rop
>Addgene plasmid #99526 | pKan-PCUP1-AID*(N)-9myc | depositor full sequence | sequence record 182172 | Full Sequence
TCGCGCGTTTCGGTGATGACGGTGAAAACCTCTGACACATGCAGCTCCCGGAGACGGTCACAGCTTGTCT
GTAAGCGGATGCCGGGAGCAGACAAGCCCGTCAGGGCGCGTCAGCGGGTGTTGGCGGGTGTCGGGGCTGG
CTTAACTATGCGGCATCAGAGCAGATTGTACTGAGAGTGCACCACGCTTTTCAATTCAATTCATCATTTT
TTTTTTATTCTTTTTTTTGATTTCGGTTTCTTTGAAATTTTTTTGATTCGGTAATCTCCGAACAGAAGGA
AGAACGAAGGAAGGAGCACAGACTTAGATTGGTATATATACGCATATGTAGTGTTGAAGAAACATGAAAT
TGCCCAGTATTCTTAACCCAACTGCACAGAACAAAAACCTGCAGGAAACGAAGATAAATCATGTCGAAAG
CTACATATAAGGAACGTGCTGCTACTCATCCTAGTCCTGTTGCTGCCAAGCTATTTAATATCATGCACGA
AAAGCAAACAAACTTGTGTGCTTCATTGGATGTTCGTACCACCAAGGAATTACTGGAGTTAGTTGAAGCA
TTAGGTCCCAAAATTTGTTTACTAAAAACACATGTGGATATCTTGACTGATTTTTCCATGGAGGGCACAG
TTAAGCCGCTAAAGGCATTATCCGCCAAGTACAATTTTTTACTCTTCGAAGACAGAAAATTTGCTGACAT
TGGTAATACAGTCAAATTGCAGTACTCTGCGGGTGTATACAGAATAGCAGAATGGGCAGACATTACGAAT
GCACACGGTGTGGTGGGCCCAGGTATTGTTAGCGGTTTGAAGCAGGCGGCAGAAGAAGTAACAAAGGAAC
CTAGAGGCCTTTTGATGTTAGCAGAATTGTCATGCAAGGGCTCCCTATCTACTGGAGAATATACTAAGGG
TACTGTTGACATTGCGAAGAGCGACAAAGATTTTGTTATCGGCTTTATTGCTCAAAGAGACATGGGTGGA
AGAGATGAAGGTTACGATTGGTTGATTATGACACCCGGTGTGGGTTTAGATGACAAGGGAGACGCATTGG
GTCAACAGTATAGAACCGTGGATGATGTGGTCTCTACAGGATCTGACATTATTATTGTTGGAAGAGGACT
ATTTGCAAAGGGAAGGGATGCTAAGGTAGAGGGTGAACGTTACAGAAAAGCAGGCTGGGAAGCATATTTG
AGAAGATGCGGCCAGCAAAACTAAAAAACTGTATTATAAGTAAATGCATGTATACTAAACTCACAAATTA
GAGCTTCAATTTAATTATATCAGTTATTACCCTGCGGTGTGAAATACCGCACAGATGCGTAAGGAGAAAA
TACCGCATCAGGAAATTGTAAACGTTAATATTTTGTTAAAATTCGCGTTAAATTTTTGTTAAATCAGCTC
ATTTTTTAACCAATAGGCCGAAATCGGCAAAATCCCTTATAAATCAAAAGAATAGACCGAGATAGGGT
[37 nt withheld, positions 1469-1505]
AAAGAACGTGGACTCCAACGTCAAAGG
[49 nt withheld, positions 1533-1581]
T
[91 nt withheld, positions 1583-1673]
G
[124 nt withheld, positions 1675-1798]
CGCGCCATTCGCCATTCAGGCTGCGCAACTGTTGGGAAGGGCGATCGGTGCGGGCCTCTTCGCTATTACG
CCAGCTGGCGAAGGGGGGATGTGCTGCAAGGCGATTAAGTTGGGTAACGCCAGGGTTTTCCCAGTCACGA
CGTTGTAAAACGACGGCCAGTGAATTGTAATACGACTCACTATAGGGCGAATTGGAGCTCCACCGCGGTG
GCGGCCGCCAGCTGAAGCTTCGTACGCTGCAGGTCGACGGATCCCCGGGTTAATTAAGGCGCGCCAGATC
TGTTTAGCTTGCCTCGTCCCCGCCGGGTCACCCGGCCAGCGACATGGAGGCCCAGAATACCCTCCTTGAC
AGTCTTGACGTGCGCAGCTCAGGGGCATGATGTGACTGTCGCCCGTACATTTAGCCCATACATCCCCATG
TATAATCATTTGCATCCATACATTTTGATGGCCGCACGGCGCGAAGCAAAAATTACGGCTCCTCGCTGCA
GACCTGCGAGCAGGGAAACGCTCCCCTCACAGACGCGTTGAATTGTCCCCACGCCGCGCCCCTGTAGAGA
AATATAAAAGGTTAGGATTTGCCACTGAGGTTCTTCTTTCATATACTTCCTTTTAAAATCTTGCTAGGAT
ACAGTTCTCACATCACATCCGAACATAAACAACCATGGGTAAGGAAAAGACTCACGTTTCGAGGCCGCGA
TTAAATTCCAACATGGATGCTGATTTATATGGGTATAAATGGGCTCGCGATAATGTCGGGCAATCAGGTG
CGACAATCTATCGATTGTATGGGAAGCCCGATGCGCCAGAGTTGTTTCTGAAACATGGCAAAGGTAGCGT
TGCCAATGATGTTACAGATGAGATGGTCAGACTAAACTGGCTGACGGAATTTATGCCTCTTCCGACCATC
AAGCATTTTATCCGTACTCCTGATGATGCATGGTTACTCACCACTGCGATCCCCGGCAAAACAGCATTCC
AGGTATTAGAAGAATATCCTGATTCAGGTGAAAATATTGTTGATGCGCTGGCAGTGTTCCTGCGCCGGTT
GCATTCGATTCCTGTTTGTAATTGTCCTTTTAACAGCGATCGCGTATTTCGTCTCGCTCAGGCGCAATCA
CGAATGAATAACGGTTTGGTTGATGCGAGTGATTTTGATGACGAGCGTAATGGCTGGCCTGTTGAACAAG
TCTGGAAAGAAATGCATAAGCTTTTGCCATTCTCACCGGATTCAGTCGTCACTCATGGTGATTTCTCACT
TGATAACCTTATTTTTGACGAGGGGAAATTAATAGGTTGTATTGATGTTGGACGAGTCGGAATCGCAGAC
CGATACCAGGATCTTGCCATCCTATGGAACTGCCTCGGTGAGTTTTCTCCTTCATTACAGAAACGGCTTT
TTCAAAAATATGGTATTGATAATCCTGATATGAATAAATTGCAGTTTCATTTGATGCTCGATGAGTTTTT
CTAATCAGTACTGACAATAAAAAGATTCTTGTTTTCAAGAACTTGTCATTTGTATAGTTTTTTTATATTG
TAGTTGTTCTATTTTAATCAAATGTTAGCGTGATTTATATTTTTTTTCGCCTCGACATCATCTGCCCAGA
TGCGAAGTTAAGTGCGCAGAAAGTAATATCATGCGTCAATCGTATGTGAATGCTGGTCGCTATACTGCTG
TCGATTCGATACTAACGCCGCCATCCAGTGTCGAAAACGAGGCGGCCGCTCTAGAACTAGTGGATCCCAT
TACCGACATTTGGGCGCTATACGTGCATATGTTCATGTATGTATCTGTATTTAAAACACTTTTGTATTAT
TTTTCCTCATATATGTGTATAGGTTTATACGGATGATTTAATTATTACTTCACCACCCTTTATTTCAGGC
TGATATCTTAGCCTTGTTACTAGTTAGAAAAAGACATTTTTGCTGTCAGTCACTGTCAAGAGATTCTTTT
GCTGGCATTTCTTCTAGAAGCAAAAAGAGCGATGCGTCTTTTCCGCTGAACCGTTCCAGCAAAAAAGACT
ACCAACGCAATATGGATTGTCAGAATCATATAAAAGAGAAGCAAATAACTCCTTGTCTTGTATCAATTGC
ATTATAATATCTTCTTGTTAGTGCAATATCATATAGAAGTCATCGAAATAGATATTAAGAAAAACAAACT
GTAACGAATTCATGCCTAAAGATCCAGCCAAACCTCCGGCCAAGGCACAAGTTGTGGGATGGCCACCGGT
GAGATCATACCGGAAGAACGTGATGGTTTCCTGCCAAAAATCAAGCGGTGGCCCGGAGGCGGCGGCGTTC
GTGAAGGTATCACCCGGGGCTAGTGGTGAACAAAAGTTGATTTCTGAAGAAGATTTGAACGGTGAACAAA
AGCTAATCTCCGAGGAAGACTTGAACGGTGAACAAAAATTAATCTCAGAAGAAGACTTGAACGGATCCTC
TAGAGGTGAACAAAAGTTGATTTCTGAAGAAGATTTGAACGGTGAACAAAAGCTAATCTCCGAGGAAGAC
TTGAACGGTGAACAAAAATTAATCTCAGAAGAAGACTTGAACGGATCCTCTAGAGGTGAACAAAAGTTGA
TTTCTGAAGAAGATTTGAACGGTGAACAAAAGCTAATCTCCGAGGAAGACTTGAACGGTGAACAAAAATT
AATCTCAGAAGAAGACTTGAACGGATCCACTAGCCTCGAGGAAGAACTTCAAATTGAATCTAAGGACTTG
GGAGCTGGTGCAGGCGCTGGAGCGGGTGCCAGAGCTCGGTACCAGCTTTTGTTCCCTTTAGTGAGGGTTA
ATTTCGAGCTTGGCGTAATCATGGTCATAGCTGTTTCCTGTGTGAAATTGTTATCCGCTCACAATTCCAC
ACAACATACGAGCCGGAAGCATAAAGTGTAAAGCCTGGGGTGCCTAATGAGTGAGCTAACTCACATTAAT
TGCGTTGCGCTCACTGCCCGCTTTCCAGTCGGGAAACCTGTCGTGCCAGCTGCATTAATGAATCGGCCAA
CGCGCGGGGAGAGGCGGTTTGCGTATTGGGCGCTCTTCCGCTTCCTCGCTCACTGACTCGCTGCGCTCGG
TCGTTCGGCTGCGGCGAGCGGTATCAGCTCACTCAAAGGCGGTAATACGGTTATCCACAGAATCAGGGGA
TAACGCAGGAAAGAACATGTGAGCAAAAGGCCAGCAAAAGGCCAGGAACCGTAAAAAGGCCGCGTTGCTG
GCGTTTTTCCATAGGCTCGGCCCCCCTGACGAGCATCACAAAAATCGACGCTCAAGTCAGAGGTGGCGAA
ACCCGACAGGACTATAAAGATACCAGGCGTTCCCCCCTGGAAGCTCCCTCGTGCGCTCTCCTGTTCCGAC
CCTGCCGCTTACCGGATACCTGTCCGCCTTTCTCCCTTCGGGAAGCGTGGCGCTTTCTCAATGCTCACGC
TGTAGGTATCTCAGTTCGGTGTAGGTCGTTCGCTCCAAGCTGGGCTGTGTGCACGAACCCCCCGTTCAGC
CCGACCGCTGCGCCTTATCCGGTAACTATCGTCTTGAGTCCAACCCGGTAAGACACGACTTATCGCCACT
GGCAGCAGCCACTGGTAACAGGATTAGCAGAGCGAGGTATGTAGGCGGTGCTACAGAGTTCTTGAAGTGG
TGGCCTAACTACGGCTACACTAGAAGGACAGTATTTGGTATCTGCGCTCTGCTGAAGCCAGTTACCTTCG
GAAAAAGAGTTGGTAGCTCTTGATCCGGCAAACAAACCACCGCTGGTAGCGGTGGTTTTTTTGTTTGCAA
GCAGCAGATTACGCGCAGAAAAAAAGGATCTCAAGAAGATCCTTTGATCTTTTCTACGGGGTCTGACGCT
CAGTGGAACGAAAACTCACGTTAAGGGATTTTGGTCATGAGATTATCAAAAAGGATCTTCACCTAGATCC
TTTTAAATTAAAAATGAAGTTTTAAATCAATCTAAAGTATATATGAGTAAACTTGGTCTGACAGTTACCA
ATGCTTAATCAGTGAGGCACCTATCTCAGCGATCTGTCTATTTCGTTCATCCATAGTTGCCTGACTGCCC
GTCGTGTAGATAACTACGATACGGGAGGGCTTACCATCTGGCCCCAGTGCTGCAATGATACCGCGAGACC
CACGCTCACCGGCTCCAGATTTATCAGCAATAAACCAGCCAGCCGGAAGGGCCGAGCGCAGAAGTGGTCC
TGCAACTTTATCCGCCTCCATCCAGTCTATTAATTGTTGCCGGGAAGCTAGAGTAAGTAGTTCGCCAGTT
AATAGTTTGCGCAACGTTGTTGCCATTGCTACAGGCATCGTGGTGTCACGCTCGTCGTTTGGTATGGCTT
CATTCAGCTCCGGTTCCCAACGATCAAGGCGAGTTACATGATCCCCCATGTTGTGAAAAAAAGCGGTTAG
CTCCTTCGGTCCTCCGATCGTTGTCAGAAGTAAGTTGGCCGCAGTGTTATCACTCATGGTTATGGCAGCA
CTGCATAATTCTCTTACTGTCATGCCATCCGTAAGATGCTTTTCTGTGACTGGTGAGTACTCAACCAAGT
CATTCTGAGAATAGTGTATGCGGCGACCGAGTTGCTCTTGCCCGGCGTCAATACGGGATAATACCGCGCC
ACATAGCAGAACTTTAAAAGTGCTCATCATTGGAAAACGTTCTTCGGGGCGAAAACTCTCAAGGATCTTA
CCGCTGTTGAGATCCAGTTCGATGTAACCCACTCGTGCACCCAACTGATCTTCAGCATCTTTTACTTTCA
CCAGCGTTTCTGGGTGAGCAAAAACAGGAAGGCAAAATGCCGCAAAAAAGGGAATAAGGGCGACACGGAA
ATGTTGAATACTCATACTCTTCCTTTTTCAATATTATTGAAGCATTTATCAGGGTTATTGTCTCATGAGC
GGATACATATTTGAATGTATTTAGAAAAATAAACAAATAGGGGTTCCGCGCACATTTCCCCGAAAAGTGC
CACCTGACGTCTAAGAAACCATTATTATCATGACATTAACCTATAAAAATAGGCGTATCACGAGGCCCTT
TCGTC
