Features (pLannotate 1.2.2; 22 found; start..end, strand, type, name):
      1..235     +  promoter       CUP1 promoter: S. cerevisiae CUP1; inducible metallothionein promoter, regulated by Cu2+
    276..413     +  CDS            mini-AID (fragment): minimal degron from the auxin-responsive IAA17 protein of Arabidopsis thaliana (Kubota et al., 2013) acts as an auxin-inducible degron (AID) in the presence of TIR1
    426..776     +  CDS            13xMyc (fragment): 13 tandem Myc epitope tags
    876..894     -  promoter       T3 promoter: promoter for bacteriophage T3 RNA polymerase
    939..955     -  protein_bind   lac operator: The lac repressor binds to the lac operator to inhibit transcription in E. coli. This inhibition can be relieved by adding lactose or isopropyl-β-D-thiogalactopyranoside (IPTG). lac repressor encoded by lacI
    963..993     -  promoter       lac promoter: promoter for the E. coli lac operon
   1008..1029    -  protein_bind   CAP binding site: CAP binding activates transcription in the presence of cAMP. E. coli catabolite activator protein
   1042..1134    -  CDS            lacI (fragment): lac repressor; lacI; The lac repressor binds to the lac operator to inhibit transcription in E. coli. This inhibition can be relieved by adding lactose or isopropyl-β-D-thiogalactopyranoside (IPTG).
   1317..1905    -  rep_origin     ori: high-copy-number ColE1/pMB1/pBR322/pUC origin of replication
   2076..2936    -  CDS            AmpR: β-lactamase; bla; confers resistance to ampicillin, carbenicillin, and related antibiotics
   2937..3041    -  promoter       AmpR promoter: bla
   3136..3171    +  CDS            rop (fragment): Rop protein, which maintains plasmids at low copy number; rop
   3273..3322    +  misc_feature   bom (fragment): basis of mobility region from pBR322
   3330..3545    +  promoter       URA3 promoter: S. cerevisiae URA3
   3546..4349    +  CDS            URA3: orotidine-5'-phosphate decarboxylase, required for uracil biosynthesis; S. cerevisiae URA3; yeast auxotrophic marker, counterselectable with 5-fluoroorotic acid (5-FOA)
   4428..4479    +  misc_feature   bom (fragment): basis of mobility region from pBR322
   4507..4935    -  rep_origin     f1 ori (sequence partly withheld): f1 bacteriophage origin of replication; arrow indicates direction of (+) strand synthesis
   4939..5096    -  CDS            lacZα (fragment): LacZα fragment of β-galactosidase; lacZ fragment
   5099..5117    +  promoter       T7 promoter: promoter for bacteriophage T7 RNA polymerase
   5126..5149    +  misc_feature   MCS (fragment): pBluescript multiple cloning site
   5252..6608    +  gene           kanMX: yeast selectable marker conferring kanamycin resistance (Wach et al., 1994)
   6652..6679    +  misc_feature   MCS (fragment): pBluescript multiple cloning site
>Addgene plasmid #99526 | pKan-PCUP1-AID*(N)-9myc | addgene full sequence | sequence record 192008 | Addgene NGS Result
CTAGTTAGAAAAAGACATTTTTGCTGTCAGTCACTGTCAAGAGATTCTTTTGCTGGCATTTCTTCTAGAA
GCAAAAAGAGCGATGCGTCTTTTCCGCTGAACCGTTCCAGCAAAAAAGACTACCAACGCAATATGGATTG
TCAGAATCATATAAAAGAGAAGCAAATAACTCCTTGTCTTGTATCAATTGCATTATAATATCTTCTTGTT
AGTGCAATATCATATAGAAGTCATCGAAATAGATATTAAGAAAAACAAACTGTAACGAATTCATGCCTAA
AGATCCAGCCAAACCTCCGGCCAAGGCACAAGTTGTGGGATGGCCACCGGTGAGATCATACCGGAAGAAC
GTGATGGTTTCCTGCCAAAAATCAAGCGGTGGCCCGGAGGCGGCGGCGTTCGTGAAGGTATCACCCGGGG
CTAGTGGTGAACAAAAGTTGATTTCTGAAGAAGATTTGAACGGTGAACAAAAGCTAATCTCCGAGGAAGA
CTTGAACGGTGAACAAAAATTAATCTCAGAAGAAGACTTGAACGGATCCTCTAGAGGTGAACAAAAGTTG
ATTTCTGAAGAAGATTTGAACGGTGAACAAAAGCTAATCTCCGAGGAAGACTTGAACGGTGAACAAAAAT
TAATCTCAGAAGAAGACTTGAACGGATCCTCTAGAGGTGAACAAAAGTTGATTTCTGAAGAAGATTTGAA
CGGTGAACAAAAGCTAATCTCCGAGGAAGACTTGAACGGTGAACAAAAATTAATCTCAGAAGAAGACTTG
AACGGATCCACTAGCCTCGAGGAAGAACTTCAAATTGAATCTAAGGACTTGGGAGCTGGTGCAGGCGCTG
GAGCGGGTGCCAGAGCTCGGTACCAGCTTTTGTTCCCTTTAGTGAGGGTTAATTTCGAGCTTGGCGTAAT
CATGGTCATAGCTGTTTCCTGTGTGAAATTGTTATCCGCTCACAATTCCACACAACATACGAGCCGGAAG
CATAAAGTGTAAAGCCTGGGGTGCCTAATGAGTGAGCTAACTCACATTAATTGCGTTGCGCTCACTGCCC
GCTTTCCAGTCGGGAAACCTGTCGTGCCAGCTGCATTAATGAATCGGCCAACGCGCGGGGAGAGGCGGTT
TGCGTATTGGGCGCTCTTCCGCTTCCTCGCTCACTGACTCGCTGCGCTCGGTCGTTCGGCTGCGGCGAGC
GGTATCAGCTCACTCAAAGGCGGTAATACGGTTATCCACAGAATCAGGGGATAACGCAGGAAAGAACATG
TGAGCAAAAGGCCAGCAAAAGGCCAGGAACCGTAAAAAGGCCGCGTTGCTGGCGTTTTTCCATAGGCTCC
GCCCCCCTGACGAGCATCACAAAAATCGACGCTCAAGTCAGAGGTGGCGAAACCCGACAGGACTATAAAG
ATACCAGGCGTTTCCCCCTGGAAGCTCCCTCGTGCGCTCTCCTGTTCCGACCCTGCCGCTTACCGGATAC
CTGTCCGCCTTTCTCCCTTCGGGAAGCGTGGCGCTTTCTCATAGCTCACGCTGTAGGTATCTCAGTTCGG
TGTAGGTCGTTCGCTCCAAGCTGGGCTGTGTGCACGAACCCCCCGTTCAGCCCGACCGCTGCGCCTTATC
CGGTAACTATCGTCTTGAGTCCAACCCGGTAAGACACGACTTATCGCCACTGGCAGCAGCCACTGGTAAC
AGGATTAGCAGAGCGAGGTATGTAGGCGGTGCTACAGAGTTCTTGAAGTGGTGGCCTAACTACGGCTACA
CTAGAAGAACAGTATTTGGTATCTGCGCTCTGCTGAAGCCAGTTACCTTCGGAAAAAGAGTTGGTAGCTC
TTGATCCGGCAAACAAACCACCGCTGGTAGCGGTGGTTTTTTTGTTTGCAAGCAGCAGATTACGCGCAGA
AAAAAAGGATCTCAAGAAGATCCTTTGATCTTTTCTACGGGGTCTGACGCTCAGTGGAACGAAAACTCAC
GTTAAGGGATTTTGGTCATGAGATTATCAAAAAGGATCTTCACCTAGATCCTTTTAAATTAAAAATGAAG
TTTTAAATCAATCTAAAGTATATATGAGTAAACTTGGTCTGACAGTTACCAATGCTTAATCAGTGAGGCA
CCTATCTCAGCGATCTGTCTATTTCGTTCATCCATAGTTGCCTGACTCCCCGTCGTGTAGATAACTACGA
TACGGGAGGGCTTACCATCTGGCCCCAGTGCTGCAATGATACCGCGAGACCCACGCTCACCGGCTCCAGA
TTTATCAGCAATAAACCAGCCAGCCGGAAGGGCCGAGCGCAGAAGTGGTCCTGCAACTTTATCCGCCTCC
ATCCAGTCTATTAATTGTTGCCGGGAAGCTAGAGTAAGTAGTTCGCCAGTTAATAGTTTGCGCAACGTTG
TTGCCATTGCTACAGGCATCGTGGTGTCACGCTCGTCGTTTGGTATGGCTTCATTCAGCTCCGGTTCCCA
ACGATCAAGGCGAGTTACATGATCCCCCATGTTGTGCAAAAAAGCGGTTAGCTCCTTCGGTCCTCCGATC
GTTGTCAGAAGTAAGTTGGCCGCAGTGTTATCACTCATGGTTATGGCAGCACTGCATAATTCTCTTACTG
TCATGCCATCCGTAAGATGCTTTTCTGTGACTGGTGAGTACTCAACCAAGTCATTCTGAGAATAGTGTAT
GCGGCGACCGAGTTGCTCTTGCCCGGCGTCAATACGGGATAATACCGCGCCACATAGCAGAACTTTAAAA
GTGCTCATCATTGGAAAACGTTCTTCGGGGCGAAAACTCTCAAGGATCTTACCGCTGTTGAGATCCAGTT
CGATGTAACCCACTCGTGCACCCAACTGATCTTCAGCATCTTTTACTTTCACCAGCGTTTCTGGGTGAGC
AAAAACAGGAAGGCAAAATGCCGCAAAAAAGGGAATAAGGGCGACACGGAAATGTTGAATACTCATACTC
TTCCTTTTTCAATATTATTGAAGCATTTATCAGGGTTATTGTCTCATGAGCGGATACATATTTGAATGTA
TTTAGAAAAATAAACAAATAGGGGTTCCGCGCACATTTCCCCGAAAAGTGCCACCTGACGTCTAAGAAAC
CATTATTATCATGACATTAACCTATAAAAATAGGCGTATCACGAGGCCCTTTCGTCTCGCGCGTTTCGGT
GATGACGGTGAAAACCTCTGACACATGCAGCTCCCGGAGACGGTCACAGCTTGTCTGTAAGCGGATGCCG
GGAGCAGACAAGCCCGTCAGGGCGCGTCAGCGGGTGTTGGCGGGTGTCGGGGCTGGCTTAACTATGCGGC
ATCAGAGCAGATTGTACTGAGAGTGCACCATACCACCTTTTCAATTCATCATTTTTTTTTTATTCTTTTT
TTTGATTTCGGTTTCCTTGAAATTTTTTTGATTCGGTAATCTCCGAACAGAAGGAAGAACGAAGGAAGGA
GCACAGACTTAGATTGGTATATATACGCATATGTAGTGTTGAAGAAACATGAAATTGCCCAGTATTCTTA
ACCCAACTGCACAGAACAAAAACCTGCAGGAAACGAAGATAAATCATGTCGAAAGCTACATATAAGGAAC
GTGCTGCTACTCATCCTAGTCCTGTTGCTGCCAAGCTATTTAATATCATGCACGAAAAGCAAACAAACTT
GTGTGCTTCATTGGATGTTCGTACCACCAAGGAATTACTGGAGTTAGTTGAAGCATTAGGTCCCAAAATT
TGTTTACTAAAAACACATGTGGATATCTTGACTGATTTTTCCATGGAGGGCACAGTTAAGCCGCTAAAGG
CATTATCCGCCAAGTACAATTTTTTACTCTTCGAAGACAGAAAATTTGCTGACATTGGTAATACAGTCAA
ATTGCAGTACTCTGCGGGTGTATACAGAATAGCAGAATGGGCAGACATTACGAATGCACACGGTGTGGTG
GGCCCAGGTATTGTTAGCGGTTTGAAGCAGGCGGCAGAAGAAGTAACAAAGGAACCTAGAGGCCTTTTGA
TGTTAGCAGAATTGTCATGCAAGGGCTCCCTATCTACTGGAGAATATACTAAGGGTACTGTTGACATTGC
GAAGAGCGACAAAGATTTTGTTATCGGCTTTATTGCTCAAAGAGACATGGGTGGAAGAGATGAAGGTTAC
GATTGGTTGATTATGACACCCGGTGTGGGTTTAGATGACAAGGGAGACGCATTGGGTCAACAGTATAGAA
CCGTGGATGATGTGGTCTCTACAGGATCTGACATTATTATTGTTGGAAGAGGACTATTTGCAAAGGGAAG
GGATGCTAAGGTAGAGGGTGAACGTTACAGAAAAGCAGGCTGGGAAGCATATTTGAGAAGATGCGGCCAG
CAAAACTAAAAAACTGTATTATAAGTAAATGCATGTATACTAAACTCACAAATTAGAGCTTCAATTTAAT
TATATCAGTTATTACCCTATGCGGTGTGAAATACCGCACAGATGCGTAAGGAGAAAATACCGCATCAGGA
AATTGTAAGCGTTAATATTTTGTTAAAATTCGCGTTAAATTTTTGTTAAATCAGCTCATTTTTTAACCAA
TAGGCCGAAATCGGCAAAATCCCTTATAAATCAAAAGAATAGACCGAGATAGGGT
[37 nt withheld, positions 4606-4642]
AAAGAACGTGGACTCCAACGTCAAAGG
[49 nt withheld, positions 4670-4718]
T
[91 nt withheld, positions 4720-4810]
G
[124 nt withheld, positions 4812-4935]
CCATTCGCCATTCAGGCTGCGCAACTGTTGGGAAGGGCGATCGGTGCGGGCCTCTTCGCTATTACGCCAG
CTGGCGAAAGGGGGATGTGCTGCAAGGCGATTAAGTTGGGTAACGCCAGGGTTTTCCCAGTCACGACGTT
GTAAAACGACGGCCAGTGAATTGTAATACGACTCACTATAGGGCGAATTGGAGCTCCACCGCGGTGGCGG
CCGCCAGCTGAAGCTTCGTACGCTGCAGGTCGACGGATCCCCGGGTTAATTAAGGCGCGCCAGATCTGTT
TAGCTTGCCTCGTCCCCGCCGGGTCACCCGGCCAGCGACATGGAGGCCCAGAATACCCTCCTTGACAGTC
TTGACGTGCGCAGCTCAGGGGCATGATGTGACTGTCGCCCGTACATTTAGCCCATACATCCCCATGTATA
ATCATTTGCATCCATACATTTTGATGGCCGCACGGCGCGAAGCAAAAATTACGGCTCCTCGCTGCAGACC
TGCGAGCAGGGAAACGCTCCCCTCACAGACGCGTTGAATTGTCCCCACGCCGCGCCCCTGTAGAGAAATA
TAAAAGGTTAGGATTTGCCACTGAGGTTCTTCTTTCATATACTTCCTTTTAAAATCTTGCTAGGATACAG
TTCTCACATCACATCCGAACATAAACAACCATGGGTAAGGAAAAGACTCACGTTTCGAGGCCGCGATTAA
ATTCCAACATGGATGCTGATTTATATGGGTATAAATGGGCTCGCGATAATGTCGGGCAATCAGGTGCGAC
AATCTATCGATTGTATGGGAAGCCCGATGCGCCAGAGTTGTTTCTGAAACATGGCAAAGGTAGCGTTGCC
AATGATGTTACAGATGAGATGGTCAGACTAAACTGGCTGACGGAATTTATGCCTCTTCCGACCATCAAGC
ATTTTATCCGTACTCCTGATGATGCATGGTTACTCACCACTGCGATCCCCGGCAAAACAGCATTCCAGGT
ATTAGAAGAATATCCTGATTCAGGTGAAAATATTGTTGATGCGCTGGCAGTGTTCCTGCGCCGGTTGCAT
TCGATTCCTGTTTGTAATTGTCCTTTTAACAGCGATCGCGTATTTCGTCTCGCTCAGGCGCAATCACGAA
TGAATAACGGTTTGGTTGATGCGAGTGATTTTGATGACGAGCGTAATGGCTGGCCTGTTGAACAAGTCTG
GAAAGAAATGCATAAGCTTTTGCCATTCTCACCGGATTCAGTCGTCACTCATGGTGATTTCTCACTTGAT
AACCTTATTTTTGACGAGGGGAAATTAATAGGTTGTATTGATGTTGGACGAGTCGGAATCGCAGACCGAT
ACCAGGATCTTGCCATCCTATGGAACTGCCTCGGTGAGTTTTCTCCTTCATTACAGAAACGGCTTTTTCA
AAAATATGGTATTGATAATCCTGATATGAATAAATTGCAGTTTCATTTGATGCTCGATGAGTTTTTCTAA
TCAGTACTGACAATAAAAAGATTCTTGTTTTCAAGAACTTGTCATTTGTATAGTTTTTTTATATTGTAGT
TGTTCTATTTTAATCAAATGTTAGCGTGATTTATATTTTTTTTCGCCTCGACATCATCTGCCCAGATGCG
AAGTTAAGTGCGCAGAAAGTAATATCATGCGTCAATCGTATGTGAATGCTGGTCGCTATACTGCTGTCGA
TTCGATACTAACGCCGCCATCCAGTGTCGAAAACGAGGCGGCCGCTCTAGAACTAGTGGATCCCATTACC
GACATTTGGGCGCTATACGTGCATATGTTCATGTATGTATCTGTATTTAAAACACTTTTGTATTATTTTT
CCTCATATATGTGTATAGGTTTATACGGATGATTTAATTATTACTTCACCACCCTTTATTTCAGGCTGAT
ATCTTAGCCTTGTTA
